Addgene plasmid #104784: pSC10
Purpose: (Empty Backbone) pAH595-gRNA 2xplex entry cassette
Depositing lab: Robert Stupar. Depositing organization: University of Minnesota. Publication: CRISPR/Cas9 and TALENs generate heritable mutations for genes involved in small RNA processing of Glycine max and Medicago truncatula. Curtin SJ, Xiong Y, Michno JM, Campbell BW, Stec AO, Cermak T, Starker C, Voytas DF, Eamens AL, Stupar RM. Plant Biotechnol J. 2017 Oct 31. doi: 10.1111/pbi.12857. PubMed 29087011.
Backbone
  Vector backbone: pENTR top
  Vector type: Plant Expression, CRISPR
Growth in bacteria
  Bacterial resistance: Spectinomycin, 50 μg/mL
  Growth temperature: 37°C
  Growth strain: ccdB Survival
  Copy number: High Copy
Gene/Insert
  Gene/Insert name: None
Terms and licenses: Academic/Nonprofit Terms; Industry Terms: Not Available to Industry
Depositor comments: Alternative name of plasmid: pAH595
How to cite: pSC10 was a gift from Robert Stupar (Addgene plasmid # 104784 ; http://n2t.net/addgene:104784 ; RRID:Addgene_104784)
