[The description below was written by a language model from this plasmid's Addgene catalogue record and pLannotate feature annotations shown in this document.]
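Description:
pSC10 (also called pAH595) is an empty Gateway entry vector built on a pENTR-type backbone and designed to carry two guide RNAs for plant CRISPR/Cas9 experiments. It replicates in E. coli from a high-copy ColE1/pUC-type origin and is selected with spectinomycin through the aadA (SmR) gene, which appears to be driven by a class 1 integron Pc promoter fragment. Because the plasmid carries an intact ccdB toxin gene, it has to be maintained in a ccdB-tolerant strain. rrnB T1 and T2 terminators lie upstream of the cloning region, as is usual in entry vectors, to insulate it from read-through transcription.

The payload region is bounded by attL-type Gateway sites. attL2 is clearly annotated on one side. The other site is called as an attL3 fragment in the repository's sequencing result and as an attL1 fragment in the depositor sequence, with an overlapping attB5 core in both, so its exact identity is ambiguous. Between these sites sit two copies of the Streptococcus pyogenes Cas9 gRNA scaffold. Placeholder sequence precedes each scaffold. A lac promoter/lacZα fragment with T7 and T3 promoters lies before the first, and a ccdB cassette with a partial ccdA lies before the second. These stuffers presumably act as screening or counter-selection markers that are replaced when spacer sequences are inserted, though the record does not describe the cloning scheme. Only a short Arabidopsis U6 promoter fragment is annotated ahead of the second unit, and the promoter for the first guide is not identified.

Once loaded with two guides, the cassette would be moved by LR recombination into a plant destination vector. The associated work used such reagents to generate heritable mutations in soybean and Medicago truncatula. The two sequence records differ by one nucleotide in length and are otherwise annotated identically.
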