Features (pLannotate 1.2.2; 27 found; start..end, strand, type, name):
    341..359     -  rep_origin     f1 ori (fragment): f1 bacteriophage origin of replication; arrow indicates direction of (+) strand synthesis
    364..519     -  CDS            lacZα (fragment): LacZα fragment of β-galactosidase; lacZ fragment
    527..545     +  promoter       T7 promoter: promoter for bacteriophage T7 RNA polymerase
    593..611     -  promoter       T3 promoter: promoter for bacteriophage T3 RNA polymerase
    656..672     -  protein_bind   lac operator: The lac repressor binds to the lac operator to inhibit transcription in E. coli. This inhibition can be relieved by adding lactose or isopropyl-β-D-thiogalactopyranoside (IPTG). lac repressor encoded by lacI
    680..710     -  promoter       lac promoter: promoter for the E. coli lac operon
    725..746     -  protein_bind   CAP binding site: CAP binding activates transcription in the presence of cAMP. E. coli catabolite activator protein
    787..862     +  misc_RNA       gRNA scaffold: guide RNA scaffold for the Streptococcus pyogenes CRISPR/Cas9 system
    874..895     -  protein_bind   attB2 (fragment): mutant version of attB; recombination site for the Gateway® BP reaction BP Clonase™
   1283..1299    +  promoter       AtU6 promoter (fragment): consensus promoter from the three Arabidopsis U6 snRNA genes (Waibel and Filipowicz, 1990; Nekrasov et al., 2013)
   1365..1667    -  CDS            ccdB: CCDB_ECOLI - Also known as G, letB, letD. Experimental evidence at protein level: Swiss-Prot protein existence level 1. Toxic component of a type II toxin-antitoxin (TA) system, functioning in plasmid maintainence. Responsible for the post- segregational killing (PSK) of plasmid-free cells, also referred to as a plasmid addiction system. Half-life of over 2 hours. Cell killing by CcdB is accompanied by filamentation, defects in chromosome and plasmid segregation, defects in cell division, formation of anucleate cells, decreased DNA synthesis and plasmid loss. Interferes with the activity of DN
   1672..1830    -  CDS            ccdA (fragment): CCDA_ECO57 - Also known as H, letA. Experimental evidence at protein level: Swiss-Prot protein existence level 1. Antitoxin component of a type II toxin-antitoxin (TA) system which inhibits the post-segregational killing (PSK) of plasmid-free cells, also referred to as a plasmid addiction system. Binds to and blocks the activity of CcdB; will also remove bound CcdB protein from the CcdB-GyrA complex by forming a CcdA-CcdB complex, a process termed rejuvenation. Functions as a transcriptional corepressor for the ccdAB operon, repression also requires CcdB (By similarity). From Escherichia coli
   1921..1986    -  intron         PDK intron (fragment): pdk; modified pyruvate orthophosphate dikinase intron from Flaveria trinervia 3.0
   1993..2068    +  misc_RNA       gRNA scaffold: guide RNA scaffold for the Streptococcus pyogenes CRISPR/Cas9 system
   2080..2101    -  protein_bind   attB2 (fragment): mutant version of attB; recombination site for the Gateway® BP reaction BP Clonase™
   2123..2222    -  protein_bind   attL2: mutant version of attL; recombination site for the Gateway® LR reaction LR Clonase™
   2240..2258    -  promoter       T7 promoter: promoter for bacteriophage T7 RNA polymerase
   2448..2471    +  promoter       Pc promoter (fragment): intI1 (promoter lies within the coding sequence); class 1 integron promoter
   2647..2703    +  CDS            GmR (fragment): gentamycin acetyltransferase; aacC1; confers resistance to gentamycin
   2710..3501    +  CDS            SmR: aminoglycoside adenylyltransferase (Murphy, 1985); aadA; confers resistance to spectinomycin and streptomycin
   3594..4182    +  rep_origin     ori: high-copy-number ColE1/pMB1/pBR322/pUC origin of replication
   4365..4457    +  CDS            lacI (fragment): lac repressor; lacI; The lac repressor binds to the lac operator to inhibit transcription in E. coli. This inhibition can be relieved by adding lactose or isopropyl-β-D-thiogalactopyranoside (IPTG).
   4512..4539    -  terminator     rrnB T2 terminator: transcription terminator T2 from the E. coli rrnB gene
   4671..4714    +  terminator     rrnB T1 terminator: Escherichia coli rrnB; transcription terminator T1 from the E. coli rrnB gene
   4761..4797    -  CDS            lacZα (fragment): LacZα fragment of β-galactosidase; lacZ fragment
   4813..4896    +  protein_bind   attL1 (fragment): mutant version of attL; recombination site for the Gateway® LR reaction LR Clonase™
   4887..4907    +  protein_bind   attB5: mutant version of attB; core recombination site for the Gateway® BP reaction BP Clonase™
>Addgene plasmid #104784 | pSC10 | depositor full sequence | sequence record 198619 | Full Sequence
GAGCTCGCGGCCGCGATGTTGTTGTTACCAGAAAGTAAATAAATGTTCAATCTCTGATGTTCTCAAGTAA
GTGAGTTTTATTGGGAATAATATTAACTTATGTTCTTCTTGCATTTGATTTCTTTGCCGCTCTCTTCTTC
TATCTTAAATCTGTGTATACTATTTCACTATTGGGCTTTTTATTAGTCTATAATGGGACTCAAAATAAGG
CTTTGGCCCACATCAAAAAGATAAGTCACAAATCAAAACTAAATTCAGAGTCTTTTCTCCCACATCGGTC
ACTGTACTCATTTTGTGTTTGTTTATATATTACACGAACCGATCTTTGGTACGGAGACCGGCGCCGCTAC
AGGGCGCGTCCCATTCGCCATTCAGGCTGCGCAACTGTTGGGAAGGGCGATCGGTGCGGGCCTCTTCGCT
ATTACGCCAGCTGGCGAAAGGGGGATGTGCTGCAAGGCGATTAAGTTGGGTAACGCCAGGGTTTTCCCAG
TCACGACGTTGTAAAACGACGGCCAGTGAGCGCGCGTAATACGACTCACTATAGGGCGAATTGGGTACCG
GGCCGCCCCTTGAGGTCCTCCAGCTTTTGTTCCCTTTAGTGAGGGTTAATTGCGCGCTTGGCGTAATCAT
GGTCATAGCTGTTTCCTGTGTGAAATTGTTATCCGCTCACAATTCCACACAACATACGAGCCGGAAGCAT
AAAGTGTAAAGCCTGGGGTGCCTAATGAGTGAGCTAACTCACATTAATTGCGTTGCGCTCACTGCCCGCT
TTCCACCGGTGGTCTCGTTTTAGAGCTAGAAATAGCAAGTTAAAATAAGGCTAGTCCGTTATCAACTTGA
AAAAGTGGCACCGAGTCGGTGCTTTTTTTCTAGACCCAGCTTTCTTGTACAAAGTTGGCATTACCATGGC
TTCGTTGAACAACGGAAACTCGACTTGCCTTCCGCACAATACATCATTTCTTCTTAGCTTTTTTTCTTCT
TCTTCGTTCATACAGTTTTTTTTTGTTTATCAGCTTACATTTTCTTGAACCGTAGCTTTCGTTTTCTTCT
TTTTAACTTTCCATTCGGAGTTTTTGTATCTTGTTTCATAGTTTGTCCCAGGATTAGAATGATTAGGCAT
CGAACCTTCAAGAATTTGATTGAATAAAACATCTTCATTCTTAAGATATGAAGATAATCTTCAAAAGGCC
CCTGGGAATCTGAAAGAAGAGAAGCAGGCCCATTTATATGGGAAAGAACAATAGTATTTCTTATATAGGC
CCATTTAAGTTGAAAACAATCTTCAAAAGTCCCACATCGCTTAGATAAGAAAACGAAGCTGAGTTTATAT
ACAGCTAGAGTCGAAGTAGTGATTGGAGACGTTATATTCCCCAGAACATCAGGTTAATGGCGTTTTTGAT
GTCATTTTCGCGGTGGCTGAGATCAGCCACTTCTTCCCCGATAACGGAAACCGGCACACTGGCCATATCG
GTGGTCATCATGCGCCAGCTTTCATCCCCGATATGCACCACCGGGTAAAGTTCACGGGAGACTTTATCTG
ACAGCAGACGTGCACTGGCCAGGGGGATCACCATCCGTCGCCCGGGCGTGTCAATAATATCACTCTGTAC
ATCCACAAACAGACGATAACGGCTCTCTCTTTTATAGGTGTAAACCTTAAACTGCATTTCACCAGCCCCT
GTTCTCGTCAGCAAAAGAGCCGTTCATTTCAATAAACCGGGCGACCTCAGCCATCCCTTCCTGATTTTCC
GCTTTCCAGCGTTCGGCACGCAGACGACGGGCTTCATTCTGCATGGTTGTGCTTACCAGACCGGAGATAT
TGACATCATATATGCCTTGAGCAACTGATAGCTGTCGCTGTCAACTGTCACTGTAATACGCTGCTTCATA
GCATACCTCCTTTTGACATACTTCGGGTATACATATCAGTATATATTCTTATACCGCAAAAATCAGCGCG
CAAATACGCATACTGTTATCTGGCTTCGTCTCGTTTTAGAGCTAGAAATAGCAAGTTAAAATAAGGCTAG
TCCGTTATCAACTTGAAAAAGTGGCACCGAGTCGGTGCTTTTTTTCTAGACCCAGCTTTCTTGTACAAAG
TTGGCATTACTGCAGGTCGACGACCCAGCTTTCTTGTACAAAGTTGGCATTATAAAAAATAATTGCTCAT
CAATTTGTTGCAACGAACAGGTCACTATCAGTCAAAATAAAATCATTATTTGCCATCCAGCTGATATCCC
CTATAGTGAGTCGTATTACATGGTCATAGCTGTTTCCTGGCAGCTCTGGCCCGTGTCTCAAAATCTCTGA
TGTTACATTGCACAAGATAAAAATATATCATCATGCCTCCTCTGGACCAGCCAGGACAGAAATGCCTCGA
CTTCGCTGCTACCCAAGGTTGCCGGGTGACGCACACCGTGGAAACGGATGAAGGCACGAACCCAGTGGAC
ATAAGCCTGTTCGGTTCGTAAGCTGTAATGCAAGTAGCGTATGCGCTCACGCAACTGGTCCAGAACCTTG
ACCGAACGCAGCGGTGGTAACGGCGCAGTGGCGGTTTTCATGGCTTGTTATGACTGTTTTTTTGGGGTAC
AGTCTATGCCTCGGGCATCCAAGCAGCAAGCGCGTTACGCCGTGGGTCGATGTTTGATGTTATGGAGCAG
CAACGATGTTACGCAGCAGGGCAGTCGCCCTAAAACAAAGTTAAACATCATGAGGGAAGCGGTGATCGCC
GAAGTATCGACTCAACTATCAGAGGTAGTTGGCGTCATCGAGCGCCATCTCGAACCGACGTTGCTGGCCG
TACATTTGTACGGCTCCGCAGTGGATGGCGGCCTGAAGCCACACAGTGATATTGATTTGCTGGTTACGGT
GACCGTAAGGCTTGATGAAACAACGCGGCGAGCTTTGATCAACGACCTTTTGGAAACTTCGGCTTCCCCT
GGAGAGAGCGAGATTCTCCGCGCTGTAGAAGTCACCATTGTTGTGCACGACGACATCATTCCGTGGCGTT
ATCCAGCTAAGCGCGAACTGCAATTTGGAGAATGGCAGCGCAATGACATTCTTGCAGGTATCTTCGAGCC
AGCCACGATCGACATTGATCTGGCTATCTTGCTGACAAAAGCAAGAGAACATAGCGTTGCCTTGGTAGGT
CCAGCGGCGGAGGAACTCTTTGATCCGGTTCCTGAACAGGATCTATTTGAGGCGCTAAATGAAACCTTAA
CGCTATGGAACTCGCCGCCCGACTGGGCTGGCGATGAGCGAAATGTAGTGCTTACGTTGTCCCGCATTTG
GTACAGCGCAGTAACCGGCAAAATCGCGCCGAAGGATGTCGCTGCCGACTGGGCAATGGAGCGCCTGCCG
GCCCAGTATCAGCCCGTCATACTTGAAGCTAGACAGGCTTATCTTGGACAAGAAGAAGATCGCTTGGCCT
CGCGCGCAGATCAGTTGGAAGAATTTGTCCACTACGTGAAAGGCGAGATCACCAAGGTAGTCGGCAAATA
ACCCTCGAGCCACCCATGACCAAAATCCCTTAACGTGAGTTACGCGTCGTTCCACTGAGCGTCAGACCCC
GTAGAAAAGATCAAAGGATCTTCTTGAGATCCTTTTTTTCTGCGCGTAATCTGCTGCTTGCAAACAAAAA
AACCACCGCTACCAGCGGTGGTTTGTTTGCCGGATCAAGAGCTACCAACTCTTTTTCCGAAGGTAACTGG
CTTCAGCAGAGCGCAGATACCAAATACTGTCCTTCTAGTGTAGCCGTAGTTAGGCCACCACTTCAAGAAC
TCTGTAGCACCGCCTACATACCTCGCTCTGCTAATCCTGTTACCAGTGGCTGCTGCCAGTGGCGATAAGT
CGTGTCTTACCGGGTTGGACTCAAGACGATAGTTACCGGATAAGGCGCAGCGGTCGGGCTGAACGGGGGG
TTCGTGCACACAGCCCAGCTTGGAGCGAACGACCTACACCGAACTGAGATACCTACAGCGTGAGCTATGA
GAAAGCGCCACGCTTCCCGAAGGGAGAAAGGCGGACAGGTATCCGGTAAGCGGCAGGGTCGGAACAGGAG
AGCGCACGAGGGAGCTTCCAGGGGGAAACGCCTGGTATCTTTATAGTCCTGTCGGGTTTCGCCACCTCTG
ACTTGAGCGTCGATTTTTGTGATGCTCGTCAGGGGGGCGGAGCCTATGGAAAAACGCCAGCAACGCGGCC
TTTTTACGGTTCCTGGCCTTTTGCTGGCCTTTTGCTCACATGTTCTTTCCTGCGTTATCCCCTGATTCTG
TGGATAACCGTATTACCGCCTTTGAGTGAGCTGATACCGCTCGCCGCAGCCGAACGACCGAGCGCAGCGA
GTCAGTGAGCGAGGAAGCGGAAGAGCGCCCAATACGCAAACCGCCTCTCCCCGCGCGTTGGCCGATTCAT
TAATGCAGCTGGCACGACAGGTTTCCCGACTGGAAAGCGGGCAGTGAGCGCAACGCAATTAATACGCGTA
CCGCGAGCCAGGAAGAGTTTGTAGAAACGCAAAAAGGCCATCCGTCAGGATGGCCTTCTGCTTAGTTTGA
TGCCTGGCAGTTTATGGCGGGCGTCCTGCCCGCCACCCTCCGGGCCGTTGCTTCACAACGTTCAAATCCG
CTCCCGGCGGATTTGTCCTACTCAGGAGAGCGTTCACCGACAAACAACAGATAAAACGAAAGGCCCAGTC
TTCCGACTGAGCCTTTCGTTTTATTTGATGCCTGGCAGTTCCCTACTCTCGCGTTAACGCTTGCATGGAT
GTTTTCCCAGTCACGACGTTGTAAAACGACGGCCAGTCTTAAGCTCGGGCCCAATAATGATTTTATTTTG
ACTGATAGTGACCTGTTCGTTGCAACAAATTGATGAGCAATGCTTTTTTATAATGCCAACTTTGTATACA
AAAGTTGCC
