Features (pLannotate 1.2.2; 27 found; start..end, strand, type, name):
    343..361     -  rep_origin     f1 ori (fragment): f1 bacteriophage origin of replication; arrow indicates direction of (+) strand synthesis
    366..521     -  CDS            lacZα (fragment): LacZα fragment of β-galactosidase; lacZ fragment
    529..547     +  promoter       T7 promoter: promoter for bacteriophage T7 RNA polymerase
    595..613     -  promoter       T3 promoter: promoter for bacteriophage T3 RNA polymerase
    658..674     -  protein_bind   lac operator: The lac repressor binds to the lac operator to inhibit transcription in E. coli. This inhibition can be relieved by adding lactose or isopropyl-β-D-thiogalactopyranoside (IPTG). lac repressor encoded by lacI
    682..712     -  promoter       lac promoter: promoter for the E. coli lac operon
    727..748     -  protein_bind   CAP binding site: CAP binding activates transcription in the presence of cAMP. E. coli catabolite activator protein
    789..864     +  misc_RNA       gRNA scaffold: guide RNA scaffold for the Streptococcus pyogenes CRISPR/Cas9 system
    876..897     -  protein_bind   attB2 (fragment): mutant version of attB; recombination site for the Gateway® BP reaction BP Clonase™
   1285..1301    +  promoter       AtU6 promoter (fragment): consensus promoter from the three Arabidopsis U6 snRNA genes (Waibel and Filipowicz, 1990; Nekrasov et al., 2013)
   1367..1669    -  CDS            ccdB: CCDB_ECOLI - Also known as G, letB, letD. Experimental evidence at protein level: Swiss-Prot protein existence level 1. Toxic component of a type II toxin-antitoxin (TA) system, functioning in plasmid maintainence. Responsible for the post- segregational killing (PSK) of plasmid-free cells, also referred to as a plasmid addiction system. Half-life of over 2 hours. Cell killing by CcdB is accompanied by filamentation, defects in chromosome and plasmid segregation, defects in cell division, formation of anucleate cells, decreased DNA synthesis and plasmid loss. Interferes with the activity of DN
   1674..1832    -  CDS            ccdA (fragment): CCDA_ECO57 - Also known as H, letA. Experimental evidence at protein level: Swiss-Prot protein existence level 1. Antitoxin component of a type II toxin-antitoxin (TA) system which inhibits the post-segregational killing (PSK) of plasmid-free cells, also referred to as a plasmid addiction system. Binds to and blocks the activity of CcdB; will also remove bound CcdB protein from the CcdB-GyrA complex by forming a CcdA-CcdB complex, a process termed rejuvenation. Functions as a transcriptional corepressor for the ccdAB operon, repression also requires CcdB (By similarity). From Escherichia coli
   1923..1988    -  intron         PDK intron (fragment): pdk; modified pyruvate orthophosphate dikinase intron from Flaveria trinervia 3.0
   1995..2070    +  misc_RNA       gRNA scaffold: guide RNA scaffold for the Streptococcus pyogenes CRISPR/Cas9 system
   2082..2103    -  protein_bind   attB2 (fragment): mutant version of attB; recombination site for the Gateway® BP reaction BP Clonase™
   2125..2224    -  protein_bind   attL2: mutant version of attL; recombination site for the Gateway® LR reaction LR Clonase™
   2242..2260    -  promoter       T7 promoter: promoter for bacteriophage T7 RNA polymerase
   2450..2473    +  promoter       Pc promoter (fragment): intI1 (promoter lies within the coding sequence); class 1 integron promoter
   2649..2705    +  CDS            GmR (fragment): gentamycin acetyltransferase; aacC1; confers resistance to gentamycin
   2712..3503    +  CDS            SmR: aminoglycoside adenylyltransferase (Murphy, 1985); aadA; confers resistance to spectinomycin and streptomycin
   3596..4184    +  rep_origin     ori: high-copy-number ColE1/pMB1/pBR322/pUC origin of replication
   4367..4459    +  CDS            lacI (fragment): lac repressor; lacI; The lac repressor binds to the lac operator to inhibit transcription in E. coli. This inhibition can be relieved by adding lactose or isopropyl-β-D-thiogalactopyranoside (IPTG).
   4514..4541    -  terminator     rrnB T2 terminator: transcription terminator T2 from the E. coli rrnB gene
   4673..4716    +  terminator     rrnB T1 terminator: Escherichia coli rrnB; transcription terminator T1 from the E. coli rrnB gene
   4763..4799    -  CDS            lacZα (fragment): LacZα fragment of β-galactosidase; lacZ fragment
   4815..4900    +  protein_bind   attL3 (fragment): mutant version of attL; recombination site for the Gateway® LR reaction LR Clonase™
   4889..1       +  protein_bind   attB5 (across the origin): mutant version of attB; core recombination site for the Gateway® BP reaction BP Clonase™
>Addgene plasmid #104784 | pSC10 | addgene full sequence | sequence record 203103 | Addgene NGS Result
GCCGAGCTCGCGGCCGCATGTTGTTGTTACCAGAAAGTAAATAAATGTTCAATCTCTGATGTTCTCAAGT
AAGTGAGTTTTATTGGGAATAATATTAACTTATGTTCTTCTTGCATTTGATTTCTTTGCCGCTCTCTTCT
TCTATCTTAAATCTGTGTATACTATTTCACTATTGGGCTTTTTATTAGTCTATAATGGGACTCAAAATAA
GGCTTTGGCCCACATCAAAAAGATAAGTCACAAATCAAAACTAAATTCAGAGTCTTTTCTCCCACATCGG
TCACTGTACTCATTTTGTGTTTGTTTATATATTACACGAACCGATCTTTGGTACGGAGACCGGCGCCGCT
ACAGGGCGCGTCCCATTCGCCATTCAGGCTGCGCAACTGTTGGGAAGGGCGATCGGTGCGGGCCTCTTCG
CTATTACGCCAGCTGGCGAAAGGGGGATGTGCTGCAAGGCGATTAAGTTGGGTAACGCCAGGGTTTTCCC
AGTCACGACGTTGTAAAACGACGGCCAGTGAGCGCGCGTAATACGACTCACTATAGGGCGAATTGGGTAC
CGGGCCGCCCCTTGAGGTCCTCCAGCTTTTGTTCCCTTTAGTGAGGGTTAATTGCGCGCTTGGCGTAATC
ATGGTCATAGCTGTTTCCTGTGTGAAATTGTTATCCGCTCACAATTCCACACAACATACGAGCCGGAAGC
ATAAAGTGTAAAGCCTGGGGTGCCTAATGAGTGAGCTAACTCACATTAATTGCGTTGCGCTCACTGCCCG
CTTTCCACCGGTGGTCTCGTTTTAGAGCTAGAAATAGCAAGTTAAAATAAGGCTAGTCCGTTATCAACTT
GAAAAAGTGGCACCGAGTCGGTGCTTTTTTTCTAGACCCAGCTTTCTTGTACAAAGTTGGCATTACCATG
GCTTCGTTGAACAACGGAAACTCGACTTGCCTTCCGCACAATACATCATTTCTTCTTAGCTTTTTTTCTT
CTTCTTCGTTCATACAGTTTTTTTTTGTTTATCAGCTTACATTTTCTTGAACCGTAGCTTTCGTTTTCTT
CTTTTTAACTTTCCATTCGGAGTTTTTGTATCTTGTTTCATAGTTTGTCCCAGGATTAGAATGATTAGGC
ATCGAACCTTCAAGAATTTGATTGAATAAAACATCTTCATTCTTAAGATATGAAGATAATCTTCAAAAGG
CCCCTGGGAATCTGAAAGAAGAGAAGCAGGCCCATTTATATGGGAAAGAACAATAGTATTTCTTATATAG
GCCCATTTAAGTTGAAAACAATCTTCAAAAGTCCCACATCGCTTAGATAAGAAAACGAAGCTGAGTTTAT
ATACAGCTAGAGTCGAAGTAGTGATTGGAGACGTTATATTCCCCAGAACATCAGGTTAATGGCGTTTTTG
ATGTCATTTTCGCGGTGGCTGAGATCAGCCACTTCTTCCCCGATAACGGAAACCGGCACACTGGCCATAT
CGGTGGTCATCATGCGCCAGCTTTCATCCCCGATATGCACCACCGGGTAAAGTTCACGGGAGACTTTATC
TGACAGCAGACGTGCACTGGCCAGGGGGATCACCATCCGTCGCCCGGGCGTGTCAATAATATCACTCTGT
ACATCCACAAACAGACGATAACGGCTCTCTCTTTTATAGGTGTAAACCTTAAACTGCATTTCACCAGCCC
CTGTTCTCGTCAGCAAAAGAGCCGTTCATTTCAATAAACCGGGCGACCTCAGCCATCCCTTCCTGATTTT
CCGCTTTCCAGCGTTCGGCACGCAGACGACGGGCTTCATTCTGCATGGTTGTGCTTACCAGACCGGAGAT
ATTGACATCATATATGCCTTGAGCAACTGATAGCTGTCGCTGTCAACTGTCACTGTAATACGCTGCTTCA
TAGCATACCTCCTTTTGACATACTTCGGGTATACATATCAGTATATATTCTTATACCGCAAAAATCAGCG
CGCAAATACGCATACTGTTATCTGGCTTCGTCTCGTTTTAGAGCTAGAAATAGCAAGTTAAAATAAGGCT
AGTCCGTTATCAACTTGAAAAAGTGGCACCGAGTCGGTGCTTTTTTTCTAGACCCAGCTTTCTTGTACAA
AGTTGGCATTACTGCAGGTCGACGACCCAGCTTTCTTGTACAAAGTTGGCATTATAAAAAATAATTGCTC
ATCAATTTGTTGCAACGAACAGGTCACTATCAGTCAAAATAAAATCATTATTTGCCATCCAGCTGATATC
CCCTATAGTGAGTCGTATTACATGGTCATAGCTGTTTCCTGGCAGCTCTGGCCCGTGTCTCAAAATCTCT
GATGTTACATTGCACAAGATAAAAATATATCATCATGCCTCCTCTGGACCAGCCAGGACAGAAATGCCTC
GACTTCGCTGCTACCCAAGGTTGCCGGGTGACGCACACCGTGGAAACGGATGAAGGCACGAACCCAGTGG
ACATAAGCCTGTTCGGTTCGTAAGCTGTAATGCAAGTAGCGTATGCGCTCACGCAACTGGTCCAGAACCT
TGACCGAACGCAGCGGTGGTAACGGCGCAGTGGCGGTTTTCATGGCTTGTTATGACTGTTTTTTTGGGGT
ACAGTCTATGCCTCGGGCATCCAAGCAGCAAGCGCGTTACGCCGTGGGTCGATGTTTGATGTTATGGAGC
AGCAACGATGTTACGCAGCAGGGCAGTCGCCCTAAAACAAAGTTAAACATTATGAGGGAAGCGGTGATCG
CCGAAGTATCGACTCAACTATCAGAGGTAGTTGGCGTCATCGAGCGCCATCTCGAACCGACGTTGCTGGC
CGTACATTTGTACGGCTCCGCAGTGGATGGCGGCCTGAAGCCACACAGTGATATTGATTTGCTGGTTACG
GTGACCGTAAGGCTTGATGAAACAACGCGGCGAGCTTTGATCAACGACCTTTTGGAAACTTCGGCTTCCC
CTGGAGAGAGCGAGATTCTCCGCGCTGTAGAAGTCACCATTGTTGTGCACGACGACATCATTCCGTGGCG
TTATCCAGCTAAGCGCGAACTGCAATTTGGAGAATGGCAGCGCAATGACATTCTTGCAGGTATCTTCGAG
CCAGCCACGATCGACATTGATCTGGCTATCTTGCTGACAAAAGCAAGAGAACATAGCGTTGCCTTGGTAG
GTCCAGCGGCGGAGGAACTCTTTGATCCGGTTCCTGAACAGGATCTATTTGAGGCGCTAAATGAAACCTT
AACGCTATGGAACTCGCCGCCCGACTGGGCTGGCGATGAGCGAAATGTAGTGCTTACGTTGTCCCGCATT
TGGTACAGCGCAGTAACCGGCAAAATCGCGCCGAAGGATGTCGCTGCCGACTGGGCAATGGAGCGCCTGC
CGGCCCAGTATCAGCCCGTCATACTTGAAGCTAGACAGGCTTATCTTGGACAAGAAGAAGATCGCTTGGC
CTCGCGCGCAGATCAGTTGGAAGAATTTGTCCACTACGTGAAAGGCGAGATCACCAAGGTAGTCGGCAAA
TAACCCTCGAGCCACCCATGACCAAAATCCCTTAACGTGAGTTACGCGTCGTTCCACTGAGCGTCAGACC
CCGTAGAAAAGATCAAAGGATCTTCTTGAGATCCTTTTTTTCTGCGCGTAATCTGCTGCTTGCAAACAAA
AAAACCACCGCTACCAGCGGTGGTTTGTTTGCCGGATCAAGAGCTACCAACTCTTTTTCCGAAGGTAACT
GGCTTCAGCAGAGCGCAGATACCAAATACTGTTCTTCTAGTGTAGCCGTAGTTAGGCCACCACTTCAAGA
ACTCTGTAGCACCGCCTACATACCTCGCTCTGCTAATCCTGTTACCAGTGGCTGCTGCCAGTGGCGATAA
GTCGTGTCTTACCGGGTTGGACTCAAGACGATAGTTACCGGATAAGGCGCAGCGGTCGGGCTGAACGGGG
GGTTCGTGCACACAGCCCAGCTTGGAGCGAACGACCTACACCGAACTGAGATACCTACAGCGTGAGCTAT
GAGAAAGCGCCACGCTTCCCGAAGGGAGAAAGGCGGACAGGTATCCGGTAAGCGGCAGGGTCGGAACAGG
AGAGCGCACGAGGGAGCTTCCAGGGGGAAACGCCTGGTATCTTTATAGTCCTGTCGGGTTTCGCCACCTC
TGACTTGAGCGTCGATTTTTGTGATGCTCGTCAGGGGGGCGGAGCCTATGGAAAAACGCCAGCAACGCGG
CCTTTTTACGGTTCCTGGCCTTTTGCTGGCCTTTTGCTCACATGTTCTTTCCTGCGTTATCCCCTGATTC
TGTGGATAACCGTATTACCGCCTTTGAGTGAGCTGATACCGCTCGCCGCAGCCGAACGACCGAGCGCAGC
GAGTCAGTGAGCGAGGAAGCGGAAGAGCGCCCAATACGCAAACCGCCTCTCCCCGCGCGTTGGCCGATTC
ATTAATGCAGCTGGCACGACAGGTTTCCCGACTGGAAAGCGGGCAGTGAGCGCAACGCAATTAATACGCG
TACCGCGAGCCAGGAAGAGTTTGTAGAAACGCAAAAAGGCCATCCGTCAGGATGGCCTTCTGCTTAGTTT
GATGCCTGGCAGTTTATGGCGGGCGTCCTGCCCGCCACCCTCCGGGCCGTTGCTTCACAACGTTCAAATC
CGCTCCCGGCGGATTTGTCCTACTCAGGAGAGCGTTCACCGACAAACAACAGATAAAACGAAAGGCCCAG
TCTTCCGACTGAGCCTTTCGTTTTATTTGATGCCTGGCAGTTCCCTACTCTCGCGTTAACGCTTGCATGG
ATGTTTTCCCAGTCACGACGTTGTAAAACGACGGCCAGTCTTAAGCTCGGGCCCAATAATGATTTTATTT
TGACTGATAGTGACCTGTTCGTTGCAACAAATTGATGAGCAATGCTTTTTTATAATGCCAACTTTGTATA
CAAAAGTT
